>Addgene plasmid #223129 | pCMV-T7-TadCBEd-SpCas9(MKRCMV)-P2A-EGFP (BKS1032) | addgene full sequence | sequence record 447698 | Addgene NGS Result
AGGTCGCTGAGTAGTGCGCGAGCAAAATTTAAGCTACAACAAGGCAAGGCTTGACCGACAATTGCATGAA
GAATCTGCTTAGGGTTAGGCGTTTTGCGCTGCTTCGCGATGTACGGGCCAGATATACGCGTTGACATTGA
TTATTGACTAGTTATTAATAGTAATCAATTACGGGGTCATTAGTTCATAGCCCATATATGGAGTTCCGCG
TTACATAACTTACGGTAAATGGCCCGCCTGGCTGACCGCCCAACGACCCCCGCCCATTGACGTCAATAAT
GACGTATGTTCCCATAGTAACGCCAATAGGGACTTTCCATTGACGTCAATGGGTGGAGTATTTACGGTAA
ACTGCCCACTTGGCAGTACATCAAGTGTATCATATGCCAAGTACGCCCCCTATTGACGTCAATGACGGTA
AATGGCCCGCCTGGCATTATGCCCAGTACATGACCTTATGGGACTTTCCTACTTGGCAGTACATCTACGT
ATTAGTCATCGCTATTACCATGGTGATGCGGTTTTGGCAGTACATCAATGGGCGTGGATAGCGGTTTGAC
TCACGGGGATTTCCAAGTCTCCACCCCATTGACGTCAATGGGAGTTTGTTTTGGCACCAAAATCAACGGG
ACTTTCCAAAATGTCGTAACAACTCCGCCCCATTGACGCAAATGGGCGGTAGGCGTGTACGGTGGGAGGT
CTATATAAGCAGAGCTGGTTTAGTGAACCGTCAGATCCGCTAGAGATCCGCGGCCGCTAATACGACTCAC
TATAGGGAGAGCCGCCACCATGAAACGGACAGCCGACGGAAGCGAGTTCGAGTCACCAAAGAAGAAGCGG
AAAGTCTCTGAGGTGGAGTTTTCCCACGAGTACTGGATGAGACATGCCCTGACCCTGGCCAAGAGGGCAC
GCGATGAGAGGAAGGCCCCTGTGGGAGCCGTGCTGGTGCTGAACAATAGAGTGATCGGCGAGGGCTGGAA
CAGAGCCATCGGCCTGCACGACCCAACAGCCCATGCCGAAATTATCGCCCTGAGACAGGGCGGCCTGGTC
ATGCAGAACTACAGACTGATTGACGCCACCCTGTACGTGACATTCGAGCCTTGCGTGATGTGCGCCGGCG
CCATGATCAACTCTAGGATCGGCCGCGTGGTGTTTGGCGTGAGGAACAGCAAAAGAGGCGCCGCAGGCTC
CCTGATGAACGTGCTGAACTACCCCGGCATGAATCACCGCGTCGAAATTACCGAGGGAATCCTGGCAGAT
GAATGTGCCGCCCTGCTGTGCGATTTCTACCGGATGCCTAGACAGGTGTTCAATGCTCAGAAGAAGGCCC
AGAGCTCCATCAACTCCGGAGGATCTAGCGGAGGCTCCTCTGGCTCTGAGACACCTGGCACAAGCGAGAG
CGCAACACCTGAAAGCAGCGGGGGCAGCAGCGGGGGGTCAGACAAGAAGTACAGCATCGGCCTGGCCATC
GGCACCAACTCTGTGGGCTGGGCCGTGATCACCGACGAGTACAAGGTGCCCAGCAAGAAATTCAAGGTGC
TGGGCAACACCGACCGGCACAGCATCAAGAAGAACCTGATCGGAGCCCTGCTGTTCGACAGCGGCGAAAC
AGCCGAGGCCACCCGGCTGAAGAGAACCGCCAGAAGAAGATACACCAGACGGAAGAACCGGATCTGCTAT
CTGCAAGAGATCTTCAGCAACGAGATGGCCAAGGTGGACGACAGCTTCTTCCACAGACTGGAAGAGTCCT
TCCTGGTGGAAGAGGATAAGAAGCACGAGCGGCACCCCATCTTCGGCAACATCGTGGACGAGGTGGCCTA
CCACGAGAAGTACCCCACCATCTACCACCTGAGAAAGAAACTGGTGGACAGCACCGACAAGGCCGACCTG
CGGCTGATCTATCTGGCCCTGGCCCACATGATCAAGTTCCGGGGCCACTTCCTGATCGAGGGCGACCTGA
ACCCCGACAACAGCGACGTGGACAAGCTGTTCATCCAGCTGGTGCAGACCTACAACCAGCTGTTCGAGGA
AAACCCCATCAACGCCAGCGGCGTGGACGCCAAGGCCATCCTGTCTGCCAGACTGAGCAAGAGCAGACGG
CTGGAAAATCTGATCGCCCAGCTGCCCGGCGAGAAGAAGAATGGCCTGTTCGGAAACCTGATTGCCCTGA
GCCTGGGCCTGACCCCCAACTTCAAGAGCAACTTCGACCTGGCCGAGGATGCCAAACTGCAGCTGAGCAA
GGACACCTACGACGACGACCTGGACAACCTGCTGGCCCAGATCGGCGACCAGTACGCCGACCTGTTTCTG
GCCGCCAAGAACCTGTCCGACGCCATCCTGCTGAGCGACATCCTGAGAGTGAACACCGAGATCACCAAGG
CCCCCCTGAGCGCCTCTATGATCAAGAGATACGACGAGCACCACCAGGACCTGACCCTGCTGAAAGCTCT
CGTGCGGCAGCAGCTGCCTGAGAAGTACAAAGAGATTTTCTTCGACCAGAGCAAGAACGGCTACGCCGGC
TACATTGACGGCGGAGCCAGCCAGGAAGAGTTCTACAAGTTCATCAAGCCCATCCTGGAAAAGATGGACG
GCACCGAGGAACTGCTCGTGAAGCTGAACAGAGAGGACCTGCTGCGGAAGCAGCGGACCTTCGACAACGG
CAGCATCCCCCACCAGATCCACCTGGGAGAGCTGCACGCCATTCTGCGGCGGCAGGAAGATTTTTACCCA
TTCCTGAAGGACAACCGGGAAAAGATCGAGAAGATCCTGACCTTCCGCATCCCCTACTACGTGGGCCCTC
TGGCCAGGGGAAACAGCAGATTCGCCTGGATGACCAGAAAGAGCGAGGAAACCATCACCCCCTGGAACTT
CGAGGAAGTGGTGGACAAGGGCGCTTCCGCCCAGAGCTTCATCGAGCGGATGACCAACTTCGATAAGAAC
CTGCCCAACGAGAAGGTGCTGCCCAAGCACAGCCTGCTGTACGAGTACTTCACCGTGTATAACGAGCTGA
CCAAAGTGAAATACGTGACCGAGGGAATGAGAAAGCCCGCCTTCCTGAGCGGCGAGCAGAAAAAGGCCAT
CGTGGACCTGCTGTTCAAGACCAACCGGAAAGTGACCGTGAAGCAGCTGAAAGAGGACTACTTCAAGAAA
ATCGAGTGCTTCGACTCCGTGGAAATCTCCGGCGTGGAAGATCGGTTCAACGCCTCCCTGGGCACATACC
ACGATCTGCTGAAAATTATCAAGGACAAGGACTTCCTGGACAATGAGGAAAACGAGGACATTCTGGAAGA
TATCGTGCTGACCCTGACACTGTTTGAGGACAGAGAGATGATCGAGGAACGGCTGAAAACCTATGCCCAC
CTGTTCGACGACAAAGTGATGAAGCAGCTGAAGCGGCGGAGATACACCGGCTGGGGCAGGCTGAGCCGGA
AGCTGATCAACGGCATCCGGGACAAGCAGTCCGGCAAGACAATCCTGGATTTCCTGAAGTCCGACGGCTT
CGCCAACAGAAACTTCATGCAGCTGATCCACGACGACAGCCTGACCTTTAAAGAGGACATCCAGAAAGCC
CAGGTGTCCGGCCAGGGCGATAGCCTGCACGAGCACATTGCCAATCTGGCCGGCAGCCCCGCCATTAAGA
AGGGCATCCTGCAGACAGTGAAGGTGGTGGACGAGCTCGTGAAAGTGATGGGCCGGCACAAGCCCGAGAA
CATCGTGATCGAAATGGCCAGAGAGAACCAGACCACCCAGAAGGGACAGAAGAACAGCCGCGAGAGAATG
AAGCGGATCGAAGAGGGCATCAAAGAGCTGGGCAGCCAGATCCTGAAAGAACACCCCGTGGAAAACACCC
AGCTGCAGAACGAGAAGCTGTACCTGTACTACCTGCAGAATGGGCGGGATATGTACGTGGACCAGGAACT
GGACATCAACCGGCTGTCCGACTACGATGTGGACCATATCGTGCCTCAGAGCTTTCTGAAGGACGACTCC
ATCGACAACAAGGTGCTGACCAGAAGCGACAAGAACCGGGGCAAGAGCGACAACGTGCCCTCCGAAGAGG
TCGTGAAGAAGATGAAGAACTACTGGCGGCAGCTGCTGAACGCCAAGCTGATTACCCAGAGAAAGTTCGA
CAATCTGACCAAGGCCGAGAGAGGCGGCCTGAGCGAACTGGATAAGGCCGGCTTCATCAAGAGACAGCTG
GTGGAAACCCGGCAGATCACAAAGCACGTGGCACAGATCCTGGACTCCCGGATGAACACTAAGTACGACG
AGAATGACAAGCTGATCCGGGAAGTGAAAGTGATCACCCTGAAGTCCAAGCTGGTGTCCGATTTCCGGAA
GGATTTCCAGTTTTACAAAGTGCGCGAGATCAACAACTACCACCACGCCCACGACGCCTACCTGAACGCC
GTCGTGGGAACCGCCCTGATCAAAAAGTACCCTAAGCTGGAAAGCGAGTTCGTGTACGGCGACTACAAGG
TGTACGACGTGCGGAAGATGATCGCCAAGAGCGAGCAGGAAATCGGCAAGGCTACCGCCAAGTACTTCTT
CTACAGCAACATCATGAACTTTTTCAAGACCGAGATTACCCTGGCCAACGGCGAGATCCGGAAGCGGCCT
CTGATCGAGACAAACGGCGAAACCGGGGAGATCGTGTGGGATAAGGGCCGGGATTTTGCCACCGTGCGGA
AAGTGCTGAGCATGCCCCAAGTGAATATCGTGAAAAAGACCGAGGTGCAGACAGGCGGCTTCAGCAAAGA
GTCTATCCTGCCCAAGAGGAACAGCGATAAGCTGATCGCCAGAAAGAAGGACTGGGACCCTAAGAAGTAC
GGCGGCTTCATGAAGCCCACCGTGGCCTATTCTGTGCTGGTGGTGGCCAAAGTGGAAAAGGGCAAGTCCA
AGAAACTGAAGAGTGTGAAAGAGCTGCTGGGGATCACCATCATGGAAAGAAGCAGCTTCGAGAAGAATCC
CATCGACTTTCTGGAAGCCAAGGGCTACAAAGAAGTGAAAAAGGACCTGATCATCAAGCTGCCTAAGTAC
TCCCTGTTCGAGCTGGAAAACGGCCGGAAGAGAATGCTGGCCTCTGCCAGATGCCTGCAGAAGGGAAACG
AACTGGCCCTGCCCTCCAAATATGTGAACTTCCTGTACCTGGCCAGCCACTATGAGAAGCTGAAGGGCTC
CCCCGAGGATAATGAGCAGAAACAGCTGTTTGTGGAACAGCACAAGCACTACCTGGACGAGATCATCGAG
CAGATCAGCGAGTTCTCCAAGAGAGTGATCCTGGCCGACGCTAATCTGGACAAAGTGCTGTCCGCCTACA
ACAAGCACCGGGATAAGCCCATCAGAGAGCAGGCCGAGAATATCATCCACCTGTTTACCCTGACCAATCT
GGGAGCCCCTGCCGCCTTCAAGTACTTTGACACCACCATCGACCGGAAGATGTACGTGAGCACCAAAGAG
GTGCTGGACGCCACCCTGATCCACCAGAGCATCACCGGCCTGTACGAGACACGGATCGACCTGTCTCAGC
TGGGAGGTGACAGCGGCGGGAGCGGCGGGAGCGGGGGGAGCACTAATCTGAGCGACATCATTGAGAAGGA
GACTGGGAAACAGCTGGTCATTCAGGAGTCCATCCTGATGCTGCCTGAGGAGGTGGAGGAAGTGATCGGC
AACAAGCCAGAGTCTGACATCCTGGTGCACACCGCCTACGACGAGTCCACAGATGAGAATGTGATGCTGC
TGACCTCTGACGCCCCCGAGTATAAGCCTTGGGCCCTGGTCATCCAGGATTCTAACGGCGAGAATAAGAT
CAAGATGCTGAGCGGAGGATCCGGAGGATCTGGAGGCAGCACCAACCTGTCTGACATCATCGAGAAGGAG
ACAGGCAAGCAGCTGGTCATCCAGGAGAGCATCCTGATGCTGCCCGAAGAAGTCGAAGAAGTGATCGGAA
ACAAGCCTGAGAGCGATATCCTGGTCCATACCGCCTACGACGAGAGTACCGACGAAAATGTGATGCTGCT
GACATCCGACGCCCCAGAGTATAAGCCCTGGGCTCTGGTCATCCAGGATTCCAACGGAGAGAACAAAATC
AAAATGCTGTCTGGCGGCTCAAAAAGAACCGCCGACGGCAGCGAATTCGAGCCCAAGAAGAAGAGGAAAG
TCGGAAGCGGAGCTACTAACTTCAGCCTGCTGAAGCAGGCTGGAGACGTGGAGGAGAACCCTGGACCTAT
GGTGAGCAAGGGCGAGGAGCTGTTCACCGGGGTGGTGCCCATCCTGGTCGAGCTGGACGGCGACGTAAAC
GGCCACAAGTTCAGCGTGTCCGGCGAGGGCGAGGGCGATGCCACCTACGGCAAGCTGACCCTGAAGTTCA
TCTGCACCACCGGCAAGCTGCCCGTGCCCTGGCCCACCCTCGTGACCACCCTGACCTATGGAGTGCAGTG
CTTCAGCCGCTACCCCGACCACATGAAGCAGCACGACTTCTTCAAGTCCGCCATGCCCGAAGGCTACGTC
CAGGAGCGCACCATCTTCTTCAAGGACGACGGCAACTACAAGACCCGCGCCGAGGTGAAGTTCGAGGGCG
ACACCCTGGTGAACCGCATCGAGCTGAAGGGCATCGACTTCAAGGAGGACGGCAACATCCTGGGGCACAA
GCTGGAGTACAACTACAACAGCCACAACGTCTATATCATGGCCGACAAGCAGAAGAACGGCATCAAGGTG
AACTTCAAGATCCGCCACAACATCGAGGACGGCAGCGTGCAGCTCGCCGACCACTACCAGCAGAACACCC
CCATCGGCGACGGCCCCGTGCTGCTGCCCGACAACCACTACCTGAGCACCCAGTCCGCCCTGAGCAAAGA
CCCCAACGAGAAGCGCGATCACATGGTCCTGCTGGAGTTCGTGACCGCCGCCGGGATCACTCTCGGCATG
GACGAGCTGTACAAGTCTGGTGGTTCTCCCAAGAAGAAGAGGAAAGTCTAACCGGTCATCATCACCATCA
CCATTGAGTTTAAACCCGCTGATCAGCCTCGACTGTGCCTTCTAGTTGCCAGCCATCTGTTGTTTGCCCC
TCCCCCGTGCCTTCCTTGACCCTGGAAGGTGCCACTCCCACTGTCCTTTCCTAATAAAATGAGGAAATTG
CATCGCATTGTCTGAGTAGGTGTCATTCTATTCTGGGGGGTGGGGTGGGGCAGGACAGCAAGGGGGAGGA
TTGGGAAGACAATAGCAGGCATGCTGGGGATGCGGTGGGCTCTATGGCTTCTGAGGCGGAAAGAACCAGC
TGGGGCTCGATACCGTCGACCTCTAGCTAGAGCTTGGCGTAATCATGGTCATAGCTGTTTCCTGTGTGAA
ATTGTTATCCGCTCACAATTCCACACAACATACGAGCCGGAAGCATAAAGTGTAAAGCCTAGGGTGCCTA
ATGAGTGAGCTAACTCACATTAATTGCGTTGCGCTCACTGCCCGCTTTCCAGTCGGGAAACCTGTCGTGC
CAGCTGCATTAATGAATCGGCCAACGCGCGGGGAGAGGCGGTTTGCGTATTGGGCGCTCTTCCGCTTCCT
CGCTCACTGACTCGCTGCGCTCGGTCGTTCGGCTGCGGCGAGCGGTATCAGCTCACTCAAAGGCGGTAAT
ACGGTTATCCACAGAATCAGGGGATAACGCAGGAAAGAACATGTGAGCAAAAGGCCAGCAAAAGGCCAGG
AACCGTAAAAAGGCCGCGTTGCTGGCGTTTTTCCATAGGCTCCGCCCCCCTGACGAGCATCACAAAAATC
GACGCTCAAGTCAGAGGTGGCGAAACCCGACAGGACTATAAAGATACCAGGCGTTTCCCCCTGGAAGCTC
CCTCGTGCGCTCTCCTGTTCCGACCCTGCCGCTTACCGGATACCTGTCCGCCTTTCTCCCTTCGGGAAGC
GTGGCGCTTTCTCATAGCTCACGCTGTAGGTATCTCAGTTCGGTGTAGGTCGTTCGCTCCAAGCTGGGCT
GTGTGCACGAACCCCCCGTTCAGCCCGACCGCTGCGCCTTATCCGGTAACTATCGTCTTGAGTCCAACCC
GGTAAGACACGACTTATCGCCACTGGCAGCAGCCACTGGTAACAGGATTAGCAGAGCGAGGTATGTAGGC
GGTGCTACAGAGTTCTTGAAGTGGTGGCCTAACTACGGCTACACTAGAAGAACAGTATTTGGTATCTGCG
CTCTGCTGAAGCCAGTTACCTTCGGAAAAAGAGTTGGTAGCTCTTGATCCGGCAAACAAACCACCGCTGG
TAGCGGTGGTTTTTTTGTTTGCAAGCAGCAGATTACGCGCAGAAAAAAAGGATCTCAAGAAGATCCTTTG
ATCTTTTCTACGGGGTCTGACACTCAGTGGAACGAAAACTCACGTTAAGGGATTTTGGTCATGAGATTAT
CAAAAAGGATCTTCACCTAGATCCTTTTAAATTAAAAATGAAGTTTTAAATCAATCTAAAGTATATATGA
GTAAACTTGGTCTGACAGTTACCAATGCTTAATCAGTGAGGCACCTATCTCAGCGATCTGTCTATTTCGT
TCATCCATAGTTGCCTGACTCCCCGTCGTGTAGATAACTACGATACGGGAGGGCTTACCATCTGGCCCCA
GTGCTGCAATGATACCGCGAGACCCACGCTCACCGGCTCCAGATTTATCAGCAATAAACCAGCCAGCCGG
AAGGGCCGAGCGCAGAAGTGGTCCTGCAACTTTATCCGCCTCCATCCAGTCTATTAATTGTTGCCGGGAA
GCTAGAGTAAGTAGTTCGCCAGTTAATAGTTTGCGCAACGTTGTTGCCATTGCTACAGGCATCGTGGTGT
CACGCTCGTCGTTTGGTATGGCTTCATTCAGCTCCGGTTCCCAACGATCAAGGCGAGTTACATGATCCCC
CATGTTGTGCAAAAAAGCGGTTAGCTCCTTCGGTCCTCCGATCGTTGTCAGAAGTAAGTTGGCCGCAGTG
TTATCACTCATGGTTATGGCAGCACTGCATAATTCTCTTACTGTCATGCCATCCGTAAGATGCTTTTCTG
TGACTGGTGAGTACTCAACCAAGTCATTCTGAGAATAGTGTATGCGGCGACCGAGTTGCTCTTGCCCGGC
GTCAATACGGGATAATACCGCGCCACATAGCAGAACTTTAAAAGTGCTCATCATTGGAAAACGTTCTTCG
GGGCGAAAACTCTCAAGGATCTTACCGCTGTTGAGATCCAGTTCGATGTAACCCACTCGTGCACCCAACT
GATCTTCAGCATCTTTTACTTTCACCAGCGTTTCTGGGTGAGCAAAAACAGGAAGGCAAAATGCCGCAAA
AAAGGGAATAAGGGCGACACGGAAATGTTGAATACTCATACTCTTCCTTTTTCAATATTATTGAAGCATT
TATCAGGGTTATTGTCTCATGAGCGGATACATATTTGAATGTATTTAGAAAAATAAACAAATAGGGGTTC
CGCGCACATTTCCCCGAAAAGTGCCACCTGACGTCGACGGATCGGGAGATCGATCTCCCGATCCCCTAGG
GTCGACTCTCAGTACAATCTGCTCTGATGCCGCATAGTTAAGCCAGTATCTGCTCCCTGCTTGTGTGTTG
G
Features (pLannotate 1.2.2; 19 found; start..end, strand, type, name):
    133..512     +  enhancer       CMV enhancer: human cytomegalovirus immediate early enhancer
    513..716     +  promoter       CMV promoter: human cytomegalovirus (CMV) immediate early promoter
    758..776     +  promoter       T7 promoter: promoter for bacteriophage T7 RNA polymerase
    847..1338    +  CDS            tadA: TADA_ECOLI - Also known as yfhC. Experimental evidence at protein level: Swiss-Prot protein existence level 1. Catalyzes the deamination of adenosine to inosine at the wobble position 34 of tRNA(Arg2). Essential for cell viability. From Escherichia coli (strain K12).
   1441..3042    +  CDS            dCas9(N): N-terminal portion of catalytically inactive Streptococcus pyogenes dCas9 carrying the D10A mutation (Zetsche et al., 2015)
   3043..5537    +  CDS            Cas9(C) (fragment): C-terminal portion of Streptococcus pyogenes Cas9 (Zetsche et al., 2015)
   5851..6099    +  CDS            UGI: UNGI_BPPB2 - Experimental evidence at protein level: Swiss-Prot protein existence level 1. This protein binds specifically and reversibly to the host uracil-DNA glycosylase, preventing removal of uracil residues from PBS2 DNA by the host uracil-excision repair system. From Bacillus phage PBS2 (Bacteriophage PBS2).
   6229..6945    +  CDS            EGFP: EGFP is a basic (constitutively fluorescent) green fluorescent protein published in 1996, derived from Aequorea victoria. It is reported to be a rapidly-maturing weak dimer with moderate acid sensitivity.
   7033..7257    +  polyA_signal   bGH poly(A) signal: bovine growth hormone polyadenylation signal
   7261..7282    +  promoter       SV40 promoter (fragment): SV40 enhancer and early promoter
   7287..7303    +  misc_feature   MCS (fragment): pBluescript multiple cloning site
   7352..7368    -  protein_bind   lac operator: The lac repressor binds to the lac operator to inhibit transcription in E. coli. This inhibition can be relieved by adding lactose or isopropyl-β-D-thiogalactopyranoside (IPTG). lac repressor encoded by lacI
   7376..7406    -  promoter       lac promoter: promoter for the E. coli lac operon
   7421..7442    -  protein_bind   CAP binding site: CAP binding activates transcription in the presence of cAMP. E. coli catabolite activator protein
   7455..7547    -  CDS            lacI (fragment): lac repressor; lacI; The lac repressor binds to the lac operator to inhibit transcription in E. coli. This inhibition can be relieved by adding lactose or isopropyl-β-D-thiogalactopyranoside (IPTG).
   7730..8318    -  rep_origin     ori: high-copy-number ColE1/pMB1/pBR322/pUC origin of replication
   8489..9349    -  CDS            AmpR: β-lactamase; bla; confers resistance to ampicillin, carbenicillin, and related antibiotics
   9350..9454    -  promoter       AmpR promoter: bla
   9525..9569    -  misc_feature   bom (fragment): basis of mobility region from pBR322
