[The description below was written by a language model from this plasmid's Addgene catalogue record and pLannotate feature annotations shown in this document.]
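Description:
pCMV-T7-TadCBEd-SpCas9(MKRCMV)-P2A-EGFP (BKS1032) is a 9.6 kb mammalian expression and CRISPR plasmid built by Gibson cloning on the pCMV_ABEmax_P2A_GFP backbone. It is maintained in E. coli through a high-copy ColE1/pUC-type origin and selected with ampicillin via the β-lactamase gene. Residual lac promoter/operator, lacI, SV40 promoter and bom fragments in the annotation are backbone remnants rather than functional parts of the payload. No mammalian selection marker is recorded, so the plasmid is suited to transient expression.

The payload is a single human codon-optimised synthetic open reading frame encoding the cytosine base editor TadCBEd. A CMV enhancer/promoter drives expression in human cells, and a T7 promoter just downstream allows in vitro transcription of the same coding sequence. A bGH polyadenylation signal terminates the transcript. From the N terminus the fusion comprises a bipartite NLS, TadA-CDd (an E. coli TadA-derived deaminase evolved to act on cytosine, annotated simply as tadA), and an SpCas9 D10A nickase. These are followed by two uracil glycosylase inhibitor domains that protect the deaminated uracil from excision, although the automated annotation flags only one UGI copy. A second BPNLS follows, then P2A-EGFP. The P2A peptide releases EGFP as a separate protein, giving a fluorescent readout of transfected, editor-expressing cells.

The Cas9 moiety carries the MKRCMV substitutions D1135M, S1136K, G1218R, E1219C, R1335M and T1337V, at six positions varied in the depositors' work on engineering custom PAM variants. The record does not state the resulting PAM preference. A guide RNA must be supplied separately, as none is encoded here.
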