Addgene plasmid #223129: pCMV-T7-TadCBEd-SpCas9(MKRCMV)-P2A-EGFP (BKS1032)
Purpose: pCMV and pT7 Human expression plasmid for TadCBEd using SpCas9 CBE enzyme with MKRCMV amino acids at positions 1135,1136,1218,1219,1335,T1337 with C-term BPNLS-P2A-EGFP
Depositing lab: Benjamin Kleinstiver. Depositing organization: Massachusetts General Hospital. Publication: Custom CRISPR-Cas9 PAM variants via scalable engineering and machine learning. Silverstein RA, Kim N, Kroell AS, Walton RT, Delano J, Butcher RM, Pacesa M, Smith BK, Christie KA, Ha LL, Meis RJ, Clark AB, Spinner AD, Lazzarotto CR, Li Y, Matsubara A, Urbina EO, Dahl GA, Correia BE, Marks DS, Tsai SQ, Pinello L, De Ravin SS, Liu Q, Kleinstiver BP. Nature. 2025 Apr 22. doi: 10.1038/s41586-025-09021-y. PubMed 40262634.
Backbone
  Vector backbone: pCMV_ABEmax_P2A_GFP
  Backbone manufacturer: David Liu, Addgene plasmid #112101
  Vector type: Mammalian Expression, CRISPR
Growth in bacteria
  Bacterial resistance: Ampicillin, 100 μg/mL
  Growth temperature: 37°C
  Growth strain: DH5alpha
  Copy number: High Copy
Gene/Insert
  Gene/Insert name: human codon optimized TadA-CDd-SpCas9(MKRCMV)-2xUGI-P2A-EGFP (alt names: BKS1032; TadCBEd-SpCas9(MKRCMV))
  Species: Synthetic
  Mutation: TadA-CDd mutations; nSpCas9(D10A/MKRCMV)=D1135M, S1136K, G1218R, E1219C, R1335M, T1337V
  Promoter: CMV and T7
  Tag / fusion protein: BPNLS-TadA-CDd (N terminal on insert); 2xUGI-BPNLS-P2A-EGFP (C terminal on insert)
  Cloning method: Gibson Cloning
  Sequencing primers: 5′ oBK6928-CCAAGTCTCCACCCCATTGACG; 3′ oBK219-GGGAGTGGCACCTTCCAGGGTC
Terms and licenses: Academic/Nonprofit Terms; Industry Terms: Not Available to Industry
How to cite: pCMV-T7-TadCBEd-SpCas9(MKRCMV)-P2A-EGFP (BKS1032) was a gift from Benjamin Kleinstiver (Addgene plasmid # 223129 ; http://n2t.net/addgene:223129 ; RRID:Addgene_223129)
